Addgene plasmid #237264: p0AmpAB-PXdTR
Purpose: Carries the X. dendrorhous TR promoter
Depositing lab: Eric Young. Depositing organization: Worcester Polytechnic Institute. Publication: Omics-driven onboarding of the carotenoid producing red yeast Xanthophyllomyces dendrorhous CBS 6938. Tobin EE, Collins JH, Marsan CB, Nadeau GT, Mori K, Lipzen A, Mondo S, Grigoriev IV, Young EM. Appl Microbiol Biotechnol. 2024 Dec 28;108(1):547. doi: 10.1007/s00253-024-13379-w. PubMed 39731599.
Backbone
  Vector backbone: p0AmpAB
  Vector type: Synthetic Biology
Growth in bacteria
  Bacterial resistance: Ampicillin, 100 μg/mL
  Growth temperature: 37°C
  Growth strain: DH5alpha
  Copy number: High Copy
Gene/Insert
  Gene/Insert name: PXdTR
  Species: Xanthophyllomyces dendrorhous
  Cloning method: Golden Gate
Terms and licenses: Academic/Nonprofit Terms; Industry Terms: Not Available to Industry
How to cite: p0AmpAB-PXdTR was a gift from Eric Young (Addgene plasmid # 237264 ; http://n2t.net/addgene:237264 ; RRID:Addgene_237264)
