[The description below was written by a language model from this plasmid's Addgene catalogue record and pLannotate feature annotations shown in this document.]
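Description:
p0AmpAB-PXdTR is a small (about 3.1 kb) synthetic-biology part plasmid built on the p0AmpAB backbone and assembled by Golden Gate cloning. It is a bacterial storage and propagation vector rather than an expression construct. It replicates in E. coli from a high-copy ColE1/pUC-type origin and is selected with ampicillin through the β-lactamase gene (AmpR), which is driven by its own bla promoter. The automated annotation also picks up short fragments of the rop gene and the pBR322 bom (basis of mobility) region. These are only remnants of the ancestral backbone and are not expected to be functional, which is consistent with the plasmid's listing as high copy.

The payload is PXdTR, described as the TR promoter from the carotenoid-producing red yeast Xanthophyllomyces dendrorhous. The record does not spell out which gene "TR" denotes, and the promoter itself is not annotated in the feature table. An unannotated stretch of roughly 1.1 kb lies between the bom fragment and the origin and could hold the insert, but the record does not define its boundaries. No coding sequence, terminator, yeast selection marker or yeast replication or integration element is recorded, so the plasmid appears to carry the promoter alone as a modular part.

The "0" in the backbone name may mark a basic part level in a hierarchical assembly scheme, though the record does not say so, and the type IIS enzyme and overhangs are likewise unstated. The plasmid's likely use is as a promoter donor in Golden Gate reactions with coding sequences and terminators, building expression cassettes for genetic engineering of X. dendrorhous.
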