Features (pLannotate 1.2.2; 5 found; start..end, strand, type, name):
    855..959     -  promoter       AmpR promoter: bla
   1054..1089    +  CDS            rop (fragment): Rop protein, which maintains plasmids at low copy number; rop
   1191..1227    +  misc_feature   bom (fragment): basis of mobility region from pBR322
   2381..2969    -  rep_origin     ori: high-copy-number ColE1/pMB1/pBR322/pUC origin of replication
   3140..854     -  CDS            AmpR (across the origin): β-lactamase; bla; confers resistance to ampicillin, carbenicillin, and related antibiotics
>Addgene plasmid #237264 | p0AmpAB-PXdTR | addgene full sequence | sequence record 472732 | Addgene NGS Result
TGCTTAATCAGTGAGGCACCTATCTCAGCGATCTGTCTATTTCGTTCATCCATAGTTGCCTGGCTCCCCG
TCGTGTAGATAACTACGATACGGGAGGGCTTACCATCTGGCCCCAGTGCTGCAATGATACCGCGAGAGCC
ACGCTCACCGGCTCCAGATTTATCAGCAATAAACCAGCCAGCCGGAAGGGCCGAGCGCAGAAGTGGTCCT
GCAACTTTATCCGCCTCCATCCAGTCTATTAATTGTTGCCGGGAAGCTAGAGTAAGTAGTTCGCCAGTTA
ATAGTTTGCGCAACGTTGTTGCCATTGCTACAGGCATCGTGGTGTCACGCTCGTCGTTTGGTATGGCTTC
ATTCAGCTCCGGTTCCCAACGATCAAGGCGAGTTACATGATCCCCCATGTTGTGCAAAAAAGCGGTTAGC
TCCTTCGGTCCTCCGATCGTTGTCAGAAGTAAGTTGGCCGCAGTGTTATCACTCATGGTTATGGCAGCAC
TGCATAATTCTCTTACTGTCATGCCATCCGTAAGATGCTTTTCTGTGACTGGTGAGTACTCAACCAAGTC
ATTCTGAGAATAGTGTATGCGGCGACCGAGTTGCTCTTGCCCGGCGTCAATACGGGATAATACCGCGCCA
CATAGCAGAACTTTAAAAGTGCTCATCATTGGAAAACGTTCTTCGGGGCGAAAACTCTCAAGGATCTTAC
CGCTGTTGAGATCCAGTTCGATGTAACCCACTCGTGCACCCAACTGATCTTCAGCATCTTTTACTTTCAC
CAGCGTTTCTGGGTGAGCAAAAACAGGAAGGCAAAATGCCGCAAAAAAGGGAATAAGGGCGACACGGAAA
TGTTGAATACTCATACTCTTCCTTTTTCAATATTATTGAAGCATTTATCAGGGTTATTGTCTCATGAGCG
GATACATATTTGAATGTATTTAGAAAAATAAACAAATAGGGGTTCCGCGCACATTTCCCCGAAAAGTGCC
ACCTGACGTCTAAGAAACCATTATTATCATGACATTAACCTATAAAAATAGGCGTATCACGAGGCCCTTT
CGTCTCGCGCGTTTCGGTGATGACGGTGAAAACCTCTGACACATGCAGCTCCCGGAGACGGTCACAGCTT
GTCTGTAAGCGGATGCCGGGAGCAGACAAGCCCGTCAGGGCGCGTCAGCGGGTGTTGGCGGGTGTCGGGG
CTGGCTTAACTATGCGGCATCAGAGCAGATTGTACTGGGTCTCAGTGCTATTCTTCCTCCCTAATGGAAT
GGATGGTGAAGGCAAGCAAAGACGGAGCAAGGAAGAAAGAAGAAAGAGGGGAAGAAAGATAGATCCAGAG
AGATGCCTCTGTTCAAATAGACTAAACTTCGTCCTGCAGTTTATCTGATACTCTGTTTCAACCGGCCCCA
AATTTGAATCTGATTGAGAAAAATCGTGAAAGATGAATGAGAAATGCTCAGACTTCTTCTTCGGTTAGCC
AATCAGATGAGCCTGACGGGGTTTTTACAATCCCCAAATACTCCCGAGCGACTTCGCCGGGGTTATAAAC
TCTATTCACATCTGAGCTCGAAGGCGAAAGAAGAGAAATAAGATGGTGATGAGTAGAAAATGAAGAAAGG
AAAGGATAGGGAAAAAAGAAGAGAATGGGAAATAAAAATTAAAAAAAAAGAAGAGAAGGAGAAGCGATCC
GACCCATGCTGAAGCTTGTTTAGTCAAGACTGAGCGCCAGAACAAAGCTCAACGAATTCTCATCCTATAG
AAATTCACGACAGAAAGACGGCGGAACGACTGTAGTAGGGAGGCATGTCTATGTGAGTTCTATCTGATAG
TCAGATCACTTGCTCTATCTGATTAACTCAAGAAAAGGAGAAGAGTGAACGAAAGAAGCAGGAGAGGAAC
AGGAATGTCAACTGGGATGATAACTTAATCAGATTACATCGCTATCAGTCAGTGGCTTTGTCAGTTCGTT
GCAGGTTCAAGAACCATATGTTCTATAACGGTCAGGAGACATTCTTGAAGGCAGCCAGCATATACAGTCA
AGTAGAAAGAAACGAACAAGTCTCTTGTCATTGATCTGAGGATGTCTCCAACCCAAGGGATGACAACGAG
GCAATCAGAAATCTGGGAAACACCAGATCGAATATGACTCGGGTGAGGATTGGGAATAAAGAAAAAATGC
CAGTAAAGTTCGAGACACATAGCTCAGCTTGAGACGCAGAAACCACGACAGCATCATTCTTGACCCAGCA
ATGAGAGACCGAGCGGTATCAGCTCACTCAAAGGCGGTAATACGGTTATCCACAGAATCAGGGGATAACG
CAGGAAAGAACATGTGAGCAAAAGGCCAGCAAAAGGCCAGGAACCGTAAAAAGGCCGCGTTGCTGGCGTT
TTTCCATAGGCTCCGCCCCCCTGACGAGCATCACAAAAATCGACGCTCAAGTCAGAGGTGGCGAAACCCG
ACAGGACTATAAAGATACCAGGCGTTTCCCCCTGGAAGCTCCCTCGTGCGCTCTCCTGTTCCGACCCTGC
CGCTTACCGGATACCTGTCCGCCTTTCTCCCTTCGGGAAGCGTGGCGCTTTCTCATAGCTCACGCTGTAG
GTATCTCAGTTCGGTGTAGGTCGTTCGCTCCAAGCTGGGCTGTGTGCACGAACCCCCCGTTCAGCCCGAC
CGCTGCGCCTTATCCGGTAACTATCGTCTTGAGCCCAACCCGGTAAGACACGACTTATCGCCACTGGCAG
CAGCCACTGGTAACAGGATTAGCAGAGCGAGGTATGTAGGCGGTGCTACAGAGTTCTTGAAGTGGTGGCC
TAACTACGGCTACACTAGAAGAACAGTATTTGGTATCTGCGCTCTGCTGAAGCCAGTTACCTTCGGAAAA
AGAGTTGGTAGCTCTTGATCCGGCAAACAAACCACCGCTGGTAGCGGTGGTTTTTTTGTTTGCAAGCAGC
AGATTACGCGCAGAAAAAAAGGATCTCAAGAAGATCCTTTGATCTTTTCTACGGGGTCTGACGCTCAGTG
GAACGAAAACTCACGTTAAGGGATTTTGGTCATGAGATTATCAAAAAGGATCTTCACCTAGATCCTTTTA
AATTAAAAATGAAGTTTTAAATCAATCTAAAGTATATATGAGTAAACTTGGTCTGACAGTTACCAA
